>Addgene plasmid #183662 | EGFP-SopB(33-520) | addgene full sequence | sequence record 360245 | Addgene NGS Result
ATTAGTTATTAATAGTAATCAATTACGGGGTCATTAGTTCATAGCCCATATATGGAGTTCCGCGTTACAT
AACTTACGGTAAATGGCCCGCCTGGCTGACCGCCCAACGACCCCCGCCCATTGACGTCAATAATGACGTA
TGTTCCCATAGTAACGCCAATAGGGACTTTCCATTGACGTCAATGGGTGGAGTATTTACGGTAAACTGCC
CACTTGGCAGTACATCAAGTGTATCATATGCCAAGTACGCCCCCTATTGACGTCAATGACGGTAAATGGC
CCGCCTGGCATTATGCCCAGTACATGACCTTATGGGACTTTCCTACTTGGCAGTACATCTACGTATTAGT
CATCGCTATTACCATGGTGATGCGGTTTTGGCAGTACATCAATGGGCGTGGATAGCGGTTTGACTCACGG
GGATTTCCAAGTCTCCACCCCATTGACGTCAATGGGAGTTTGTTTTGGCACCAAAATCAACGGGACTTTC
CAAAATGTCGTAACAACTCCGCCCCATTGACGCAAATGGGCGGTAGGCGTGTACGGTGGGAGGTCTATAT
AAGCAGAGCTGGTTTAGTGAACCGTCAGATCCGCTAGCGCTACCGGTCGCCACCATGGTGAGCAAGGGCG
AGGAGCTGTTCACCGGGGTGGTGCCCATCCTGGTCGAGCTGGACGGCGACGTAAACGGCCACAAGTTCAG
CGTGTCCGGCGAGGGCGAGGGCGATGCCACCTACGGCAAGCTGACCCTGAAGTTCATCTGCACCACCGGC
AAGCTGCCCGTGCCCTGGCCCACCCTCGTGACCACCCTGACCTACGGCGTGCAGTGCTTCAGCCGCTACC
CCGACCACATGAAGCAGCACGACTTCTTCAAGTCCGCCATGCCCGAAGGCTACGTCCAGGAGCGCACCAT
CTTCTTCAAGGACGACGGCAACTACAAGACCCGCGCCGAGGTGAAGTTCGAGGGCGACACCCTGGTGAAC
CGCATCGAGCTGAAGGGCATCGACTTCAAGGAGGACGGCAACATCCTGGGGCACAAGCTGGAGTACAACT
ACAACAGCCACAACGTCTATATCATGGCCGACAAGCAGAAGAACGGCATCAAGGTGAACTTCAAGATCCG
CCACAACATCGAGGACGGCAGCGTGCAGCTCGCCGACCACTACCAGCAGAACACCCCCATCGGCGACGGC
CCCGTGCTGCTGCCCGACAACCACTACCTGAGCACCCAGTCCGCCCTGAGCAAAGACCCCAACGAGAAGC
GCGATCACATGGTCCTGCTGGAGTTCGTGACCGCCGCCGGGATCACTCTCGGCATGGACGAGCTGTACAA
GTCCGGACTCAGATCTCGAGCTCAAGCTTCGAATTCTGCAGTCGACGGTGGTAGTGCTTCCGGATCAGGC
CAGGGCAAAGCGCCGGCTAAAGCGCCCGACGCTCGCCCGGAAATTATTGTCCTGCGAGAACCCGGCGCGA
CATGGGGGAATTATCTACAGCATCAGAAGGCGTCTAACCACTCGCTGCATAACCTCTATAACTTACAGCG
CGATCTTCTTACCGTCGCGGCAACCGTTCTGGGTAAACAAGACCCGGTTCTAACGTCAATGGCAAACCAA
ATGGAGTTAGCCAAAGTTAAAGCGGACCGGCCAGCAACAAAACAAGAAGAAGCCGCGGCAAAAGCATTGA
AGAAAAATCTTATCGAACTTATTGCAGCACGCACTCAGCAGCAGGATGGCTTACCTGCAAAAGAAGCTCA
TCGCTTTGCGGCAGTAGCGTTTAGAGATGCTCAGGTCAAGCAGCTTAATAACCAGCCCTGGCAAACCATA
AAAAATACACTCACGCATAACGGGCATCACTATACCAACACGCAGCTCCCTGCAGCAGAGATGAAAATCG
GCGCAAAAGATATCTTTCCCAGTGCTTATGAGGGAAAGGGCGTATGCAGTTGGGATACCAAGAATATTCA
TCACGCCAATAATTTGTGGATGTCCACGGTGAGTGTGCATGAGGACGGTAAAGATAAAACGCTTTTTTGC
GGGATACGTCATGGCGTGCTTTCCCCCTATCATGAAAAAGATCCGCTTCTGCGTCACGTCGGCGCTGAAA
ACAAAGCCAAAGAAGTATTAACTGCGGCACTTTTTAGTAAACCTGAGTTGCTTAACAAAGCCTTAGCGGG
CGAGGCGGTAAGCCTGAAACTGGTATCCGTCGGGTTACTCACCGCGTCGAATATTTTCGGCAAAGAGGGA
ACGATGGTCGAGGACCAAATGCGCGCATGGCAATCGTTGACCCAGCCGGGAAAAATGATTCATTTAAAAA
TCCGCAATAAAGATGGCGATCTACAGACGGTAAAAATAAAACCGGACGTCGCCGCATTTAATGTGGGTGT
TAATGAGCTGGCGCTCAAGCTCGGCTTTGGCCTTAAGGCATCGGATAGCTATAATGCCGAGGCGCTACAT
CAGTTATTAGGCAATGATTTACGCCCTGAAGCCAGACCAGGTGGCTGGGTTGGCGAATGGCTGGCGCAAT
ACCCGGATAATTATGAGGTCGTCAATACATTAGCGCGCCAGATTAAGGATATATGGAAAAATAACCAACA
TCATAAAGATGGCGGCGAACCCTATAAACTCGCACAACGCCTTGCCATGTTAGCCCATGAAATTGACGCG
GTACCCGCCTGGAATTGTAAAAGCGGCAAAGATCGTACAGGGATGATGGATTCAGAAATCAAGCGAGAGA
TCATTTCCTTACATCAGACCCATATGTTAAGTGCGCCTGGTAGTCTTCCGGATAGCGGTGGACAGAAAAT
TTTCCAAAAAGTATTACTGAATAGCGGTAACCTGGAGATTCAGAAACAAAATACGGGCGGGTAAGGATCC
ACCGGATCTAGATAACTGATCATAATCAGCCATACCACATTTGTAGAGGTTTTACTTGCTTTAAAAAACC
TCCCACACCTCCCCCTGAACCTGAAACATAAAATGAATGCAATTGTTGTTGTTAACTTGTTTATTGCAGC
TTATAATGGTTACAAATAAAGCAATAGCATCACAAATTTCACAAATAAAGCATTTTTTTCACTGCATTCT
AGTTGTGGTTTGTCCAAACTCATCAATGTATCTTAACGCGTAAATTGTAAGCGTTAATATTTTGTTAAAA
TTCGCGTTAAATTTTTGTTAAATCAGCTCATTTTTTAACCAATAGGCCGAAATCGGCAAAATCCCTTATA
AATCAAAAGAATAGACCGAGATAGGGT
[37 nt withheld, positions 3248-3284]
AAAGAACGTGGACTCCAACGTCAAAGG
[49 nt withheld, positions 3312-3360]
T
[91 nt withheld, positions 3362-3452]
G
[124 nt withheld, positions 3454-3577]
CAGGTGGCACTTTTCGGGGAAATGTGCGCGGAACCCCTATTTGTTTATTTTTCTAAATACATTCAAATAT
GTATCCGCTCATGAGACAATAACCCTGATAAATGCTTCAATAATATTGAAAAAGGAAGAGTCCTGAGGCG
GAAAGAACCAGCTGTGGAATGTGTGTCAGTTAGGGTGTGGAAAGTCCCCAGGCTCCCCAGCAGGCAGAAG
TATGCAAAGCATGCATCTCAATTAGTCAGCAACCAGGTGTGGAAAGTCCCCAGGCTCCCCAGCAGGCAGA
AGTATGCAAAGCATGCATCTCAATTAGTCAGCAACCATAGTCCCGCCCCTAACTCCGCCCATCCCGCCCC
TAACTCCGCCCAGTTCCGCCCATTCTCCGCCCCATGGCTGACTAATTTTTTTTATTTATGCAGAGGCCGA
GGCCGCCTCGGCCTCTGAGCTATTCCAGAAGTAGTGAGGAGGCTTTTTTGGAGGCCTAGGCTTTTGCAAA
GATCGATCAAGAGACAGGATGAGGATCGTTTCGCATGATTGAACAAGATGGATTGCACGCAGGTTCTCCG
GCCGCTTGGGTGGAGAGGCTATTCGGCTATGACTGGGCACAACAGACAATCGGCTGCTCTGATGCCGCCG
TGTTCCGGCTGTCAGCGCAGGGGCGCCCGGTTCTTTTTGTCAAGACCGACCTGTCCGGTGCCCTGAATGA
ACTGCAAGACGAGGCAGCGCGGCTATCGTGGCTGGCCACGACGGGCGTTCCTTGCGCAGCTGTGCTCGAC
GTTGTCACTGAAGCGGGAAGGGACTGGCTGCTATTGGGCGAAGTGCCGGGGCAGGATCTCCTGTCATCTC
ACCTTGCTCCTGCCGAGAAAGTATCCATCATGGCTGATGCAATGCGGCGGCTGCATACGCTTGATCCGGC
TACCTGCCCATTCGACCACCAAGCGAAACATCGCATCGAGCGAGCACGTACTCGGATGGAAGCCGGTCTT
GTCGATCAGGATGATCTGGACGAAGAGCATCAGGGGCTCGCGCCAGCCGAACTGTTCGCCAGGCTCAAGG
CGAGCATGCCCGACGGCGAGGATCTCGTCGTGACCCATGGCGATGCCTGCTTGCCGAATATCATGGTGGA
AAATGGCCGCTTTTCTGGATTCATCGACTGTGGCCGGCTGGGTGTGGCGGACCGCTATCAGGACATAGCG
TTGGCTACCCGTGATATTGCTGAAGAGCTTGGCGGCGAATGGGCTGACCGCTTCCTCGTGCTTTACGGTA
TCGCCGCTCCCGATTCGCAGCGCATCGCCTTCTATCGCCTTCTTGACGAGTTCTTCTGAGCGGGACTCTG
GGGTTCGAAATGACCGACCAAGCGACGCCCAACCTGCCATCACGAGATTTCGATTCCACCGCCGCCTTCT
ATGAAAGGTTGGGCTTCGGAATCGTTTTCCGGGACGCCGGCTGGATGATCCTCCAGCGCGGGGATCTCAT
GCTGGAGTTCTTCGCCCACCCTAGGGGGAGGCTAACTGAAACACGGAAGGAGACAATACCGGAAGGAACC
CGCGCTATGACGGCAATAAAAAGACAGAATAAAACGCACGGTGTTGGGTCGTTTGTTCATAAACGCGGGG
TTCGGTCCCAGGGCTGGCACTCTGTCGATACCCCACCGAGACCCCATTGGGGCCAATACGCCCGCGTTTC
TTCCTTTTCCCCACCCCACCCCCCAAGTTCGGGTGAAGGCCCAGGGCTCGCAGCCAACGTCGGGGCGGCA
GGCCCTGCCATAGCCTCAGGTTACTCATATATACTTTAGATTGATTTAAAACTTCATTTTTAATTTAAAA
GGATCTAGGTGAAGATCCTTTTTGATAATCTCATGACCAAAATCCCTTAACGTGAGTTTTCGTTCCACTG
AGCGTCAGACCCCGTAGAAAAGATCAAAGGATCTTCTTGAGATCCTTTTTTTCTGCGCGTAATCTGCTGC
TTGCAAACAAAAAAACCACCGCTACCAGCGGTGGTTTGTTTGCCGGATCAAGAGCTACCAACTCTTTTTC
CGAAGGTAACTGGCTTCAGCAGAGCGCAGATACCAAATACTGTTCTTCTAGTGTAGCCGTAGTTAGGCCA
CCACTTCAAGAACTCTGTAGCACCGCCTACATACCTCGCTCTGCTAATCCTGTTACCAGTGGCTGCTGCC
AGTGGCGATAAGTCGTGTCTTACCGGGTTGGACTCAAGACGATAGTTACCGGATAAGGCGCAGCGGTCGG
GCTGAACGGGGGGTTCGTGCACACAGCCCAGCTTGGAGCGAACGACCTACACCGAACTGAGATACCTACA
GCGTGAGCTATGAGAAAGCGCCACGCTTCCCGAAGGGAGAAAGGCGGACAGGTATCCGGTAAGCGGCAGG
GTCGGAACAGGAGAGCGCACGAGGGAGCTTCCAGGGGGAAACGCCTGGTATCTTTATAGTCCTGTCGGGT
TTCGCCACCTCTGACTTGAGCGTCGATTTTTGTGATGCTCGTCAGGGGGGCGGAGCCTATGGAAAAACGC
CAGCAACGCGGCCTTTTTACGGTTCCTGGCCTTTTGCTGGCCTTTTGCTCACATGTTCTTTCCTGCGTTA
TCCCCTGATTCTGTGGATAACCGTATTACCGCCATGC
Features (pLannotate 1.2.2; 15 found; start..end, strand, type, name):
     63..366     +  enhancer       CMV enhancer: human cytomegalovirus immediate early enhancer
    367..570     +  promoter       CMV promoter: human cytomegalovirus (CMV) immediate early promoter
    615..1331    +  CDS            EGFP: EGFP is a basic (constitutively fluorescent) green fluorescent protein published in 1996, derived from Aequorea victoria. It is reported to be a rapidly-maturing weak dimer with moderate acid sensitivity.
   1332..1379    +  misc_feature   MCS (fragment): multiple cloning site
   1422..2861    +  CDS            sopB (fragment): SOPB_SALTY - Also known as sigD. Experimental evidence at protein level: Swiss-Prot protein existence level 1. Converts phosphatidylinositol 3,4,5-trisphosphate (PtdIns 3,4,5-P3) to PtdIns 3-P and prevents the transition of PtdIns 3-P to PtdIns 3,5-P2. It is one of the known effectors injected by Salmonella into the host cell and is required for invasion and for an efficient generation and maintenance of Salmonella-containing vacuole (SVC). Alteration of the phosphoinositide composition of the plasma membrane causes membrane ruffling and actin cytoskeleton rearrangements. The persistence of Pt
   2887..2971    +  CDS            large T antigen (fragment): large T antigen from SV40 (simian virus 40)
   2994..3115    +  polyA_signal   SV40 poly(A) signal: SV40 polyadenylation signal
   3149..3577    -  rep_origin     f1 ori (sequence partly withheld): f1 bacteriophage origin of replication; arrow indicates direction of (+) strand synthesis
   3604..3708    +  promoter       AmpR promoter: bla
   3710..4067    +  promoter       SV40 promoter: SV40 enhancer and early promoter
   4102..4896    +  CDS            NeoR/KanR: aminoglycoside phosphotransferase from Tn5; aph(3')-II (or nptII); confers resistance to neomycin, kanamycin, and G418 (Geneticin®)
   4917..5069    +  CDS            ble (fragment): BLE_KLEPN - Experimental evidence at protein level: Swiss-Prot protein existence level 1. Binding protein with a strong affinity to the bleomycin family of antibiotics. Binds to CL990; an antimitotic-antibiotic compound. From Klebsiella pneumoniae.
   5128..5175    +  polyA_signal   HSV TK poly(A) signal: herpes simplex virus thymidine kinase polyadenylation signal (Cole and Stacy, 1985)
   5266..5282    -  polyA_signal   bGH poly(A) signal (fragment): bovine growth hormone polyadenylation signal
   5504..6092    +  rep_origin     ori: high-copy-number ColE1/pMB1/pBR322/pUC origin of replication
