[The description below was written by a language model from this plasmid's Addgene catalogue record and pLannotate feature annotations shown in this document.]
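Description:
EGFP-SopB(33-520) is a mammalian expression plasmid built on the pEGFP-C1 backbone that produces a truncated form of the Salmonella enterica serovar Typhimurium effector SopB (also called SigD) fused to the C-terminus of EGFP. Transcription is driven by the human cytomegalovirus immediate early enhancer and promoter. The EGFP open reading frame runs through a remnant of the multiple cloning site into the sopB fragment, which encodes amino acids 33-520 and was inserted by Gibson cloning. An SV40 polyadenylation signal terminates the transcript. The short "large T antigen" match just upstream of it is most likely part of the SV40-derived sequence around that signal rather than a functional coding region.

In bacteria the plasmid is maintained at high copy from a ColE1/pUC-type origin. A single Tn5 NeoR/KanR gene provides selection in both hosts. A bacterial (bla-type) promoter drives it for kanamycin resistance in E. coli, and the SV40 enhancer/early promoter drives it for G418 selection of transfected mammalian cells, with an HSV TK polyadenylation signal downstream. An f1 origin is also present, which can permit single-stranded DNA production. The small ble and bGH poly(A) fragments in the annotation appear to be partial matches in backbone sequence, not working elements.

SopB is an injected effector that remodels host phosphoinositides, contributing to membrane ruffling, invasion and maintenance of the Salmonella-containing vacuole. The construct allows this truncation to be expressed in mammalian cells without infection and followed by green fluorescence, for example to study its localization and its effects on phosphoinositide metabolism. The record does not state the functional rationale for removing the residues outside 33-520.
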