Addgene plasmid #183662: EGFP-SopB(33-520)
Purpose: N-terminally tagged Salmonella Typhimurium SopB truncation for mammalian expression
Depositing lab: Sergio Grinstein. Depositing organization: Hospital for Sick Children. Publication: Kinase-independent synthesis of 3-phosphorylated phosphoinositides by a phosphotransferase. Walpole GFW, Pacheco J, Chauhan N, Clark J, Anderson KE, Abbas YM, Brabant-Kirwan D, Montano-Rendon F, Liu Z, Zhu H, Brumell JH, Deiters A, Stephens LR, Hawkins PT, Hammond GRV, Grinstein S, Fairn GD. Nat Cell Biol. 2022 Apr 28. pii: 10.1038/s41556-022-00895-y. doi: 10.1038/s41556-022-00895-y. PubMed 35484249.
Backbone
  Vector backbone: pEGFP-C1
  Backbone manufacturer: Clontech
  Vector type: Mammalian Expression
  Selectable markers: Neomycin (select with G418)
Growth in bacteria
  Bacterial resistance: Kanamycin, 50 μg/mL
  Growth temperature: 37°C
  Growth strain: DH5alpha
  Copy number: High Copy
Gene/Insert
  Gene/Insert name: sopB (alt name: sigD)
  Species: Salmonella enterica serovar Typhimurium
  Mutation: Amino acids 33-520
  Entrez Gene: sopB (a.k.a. STM1091)
  Promoter: CMV
  Tag / fusion protein: EGFP (N terminal on insert)
  Cloning method: Gibson Cloning
  Sequencing primers: 5′ CMV-Fwd, EGFP-Fwd; 3′ SV40pA-R
Terms and licenses: Academic/Nonprofit Terms; Industry Terms: Not Available to Industry
How to cite: EGFP-SopB(33-520) was a gift from Sergio Grinstein (Addgene plasmid # 183662 ; http://n2t.net/addgene:183662 ; RRID:Addgene_183662)
